>Addgene plasmid #104098 | phage UbiC NLS HA stdMCP Halo | addgene full sequence | sequence record 200963 | Addgene NGS Result
GAAGGGCTAATTCACTCCCAAAGAAGACAAGATATCCTTGATCTGTGGATCTACCACACACAAGGCTACT
TCCCTGATTAGCAGAACTACACACCAGGGCCAGGGGTCAGATATCCACTGACCTTTGGATGGTGCTACAA
GCTAGTACCAGTTGAGCCAGATAAGGTAGAAGAGGCCAATAAAGGAGAGAACACCAGCTTGTTACACCCT
GTGAGCCTGCATGGGATGGATGACCCGGAGAGAGAAGTGTTAGAGTGGAGGTTTGACAGCCGCCTAGCAT
TTCATCACGTGGCCCGAGAGCTGCATCCGGAGTACTTCAAGAACTGCTGATATCGAGCTTGCTACAAGGG
ACTTTCCGCTGGGGACTTTCCAGGGAGGCGTGGCCTGGGCGGGACTGGGGAGTGGCGAGCCCTCAGATCC
TGCATATAAGCAGCTGCTTTTTGCCTGTACTGGGTCTCTCTGGTTAGACCAGATCTGAGCCTGGGAGCTC
TCTGGCTAACTAGGGAACCCACTGCTTAAGCCTCAATAAAGCTTGCCTTGAGTGCTTCAAGTAGTGTGTG
CCCGTCTGTTGTGTGACTCTGGTAACTAGAGATCCCTCAGACCCTTTTAGTCAGTGTGGAAAATCTCTAG
CAGTGGCGCCCGAACAGGGACTTGAAAGCGAAAGGGAAACCAGAGGAGCTCTCTCGACGCAGGACTCGGC
TTGCTGAAGCGCGCACGGCAAGAGGCGAGGGGCGGCGACTGGTGAGTACGCCAAAAATTTTGACTAGCGG
AGGCTAGAAGGAGAGAGATGGGTGCGAGAGCGTCAGTATTAAGCGGGGGAGAATTAGATCGCGATGGGAA
AAAATTCGGTTAAGGCCAGGGGGAAAGAAAAAATATAAATTAAAACATATAGTATGGGCAAGCAGGGAGC
TAGAACGATTCGCAGTTAATCCTGGCCTGTTAGAAACATCAGAAGGCTGTAGACAAATACTGGGACAGCT
ACAACCATCCCTTCAGACAGGATCAGAAGAACTTAGATCATTATATAATACAGTAGCAACCCTCTATTGT
GTGCATCAAAGGATAGAGATAAAAGACACCAAGGAAGCTTTAGACAAGATAGAGGAAGAGCAAAACAAAA
GTAAGACCACCGCACAGCAAGCGGCCGGCCGCTGATCTTCAGACCTGGAGGAGGAGATATGAGGGACAAT
TGGAGAAGTGAATTATATAAATATAAAGTAGTAAAAATTGAACCATTAGGAGTAGCACCCACCAAGGCAA
AGAGAAGAGTGGTGCAGAGAGAAAAAAGAGCAGTGGGAATAGGAGCTTTGTTCCTTGGGTTCTTGGGAGC
AGCAGGAAGCACTATGGGCGCAGCGTCAATGACGCTGACGGTACAGGCCAGACAATTATTGTCTGGTATA
GTGCAGCAGCAGAACAATTTGCTGAGGGCTATTGAGGCGCAACAGCATCTGTTGCAACTCACAGTCTGGG
GCATCAAGCAGCTCCAGGCAAGAATCCTGGCTGTGGAAAGATACCTAAAGGATCAACAGCTCCTGGGGAT
TTGGGGTTGCTCTGGAAAACTCATTTGCACCACTGCTGTGCCTTGGAATGCTAGTTGGAGTAATAAATCT
CTGGAACAGATTTGGAATCACACGACCTGGATGGAGTGGGACAGAGAAATTAACAATTACACAAGCTTAA
TACACTCCTTAATTGAAGAATCGCAAAACCAGCAAGAAAAGAATGAACAAGAATTATTGGAATTAGATAA
ATGGGCAAGTTTGTGGAATTGGTTTAACATAACAAATTGGCTGTGGTATATAAAATTATTCATAATGATA
GTAGGAGGCTTGGTAGGTTTAAGAATAGTTTTTGCTGTACTTTCTATAGTGAATAGAGTTAGGCAGGGAT
ATTCACCATTATCGTTTCAGACCCACCTCCCAACCCCGAGGGGACCCGACAGGCCCGAAGGAATAGAAGA
AGAAGGTGGAGAGAGAGACAGAGACAGATCCATTCGATTAGTGAACGGATCTCGACGGTATCGCCGAATT
CACAAATGGCAGTATTCATCCACAATTTTAAAAGAAAAGGGGGGATTGGGGGGTACAGTGCAGGGGAAAG
AATAGTAGACATAATAGCAACAGACATACAAACTAAAGAATTACAAAAACAAATTACAAAAATTCAAAAT
TTTCGGGTTTATTACAGGGACAGCAGAGATCCAGTTTGGACTAGTGGCCTCCGCGCCGGGTTTTGGCGCC
TCCCGCGGGCGCCCCCCTCCTCACGGCGAGCGCTGCCACGTCAGACGAAGGGCGCAGCGAGCGTCCTGAT
CCTTCCGCCCGGACGCTCAGGACAGCGGCCCGCTGCTCATAAGACTCGGCCTTAGAACCCCAGTATCAGC
AGAAGGACATTTTAGGACGGGACTTGGGTGACTCTAGGGCACTGGTTTTCTTTCCAGAGAGCGGAACAGG
CGAGGAAAAGTAGTCCCTTCTCGGCGATTCTGCGGAGGGATCTCCGTGGGGCGGTGAACGCCGATGATTA
TATAAGGACGCGCCGGGTGTGGCACAGCTAGTTCCGTCGCAGCCGGGATTTGGGTCGCGGTTCTTGTTTG
TGGATCGCTGTGATCGTCACTTGGCGGCCGCGCCACCATGGGCCCAAAAAAGAAAAGAAAAGTTGGCTAC
CCCTACGACGTGCCCGACTACGCCCTGGAAGTTCTGTTCCAGGGGCCCCTGTTATTAATTAACGCTTCTA
ACTTTACTCAGTTCGTTCTCGTCGACAATGGCGGAACTGGCGACGTGACTGTCGCCCCAAGCAACTTCGC
TAACGGGATCGCTGAATGGATCAGCTCTAACTCGCGTTCACAGGCTTACAAAGTAACCTGTAGCGTTCGT
CAGAGCTCTGCGCAGAATCGCAAATACACCATCAAAGTCGAGGTGCCTAAAGGCGCCTGGCGTTCGTACT
TAAATATGGAACTAACCATTCCAATTTTCGCCACGAATTCCGACTGCGAGCTTATTGTTAAGGCAATGCA
AGGTCTCCTAAAAGATGGAAACCCGATTCCCTCAGCAATCGCAGCAAACTCCGGCATCTACGCCATGGCC
AGCAACTTCACCCAGTTCGTGCTGGTGGACAACGGCGGCACCGGCGACGTGACCGTGGCCCCCAGCAACT
TCGCCAACGGCATCGCCGAGTGGATCAGCAGCAACAGCAGAAGCCAGGCCTACAAGGTGACCTGCAGCGT
GAGACAGAGCAGCGCCCAGAACAGAAAGTACACCATCAAGGTGGAGGTGCCCAAGGGCGCCTGGAGAAGC
TACCTGAACATGGAGCTGACCATCCCCATCTTCGCCACCAACAGCGACTGCGAGCTGATCGTGAAGGCCA
TGCAGGGCCTGCTGAAGGACGGCAACCCCATCCCCAGCGCCATCGCCGCCAACAGCGGCATCTACGCCGA
CCCACCGGTCGAAATCGGTACTGGCTTTCCATTCGACCCCCATTATGTGGAAGTCCTGGGCGAGCGCATG
CACTACGTCGATGTTGGTCCGCGCGATGGCACCCCTGTGCTGTTCCTGCACGGTAACCCGACCTCCTCCT
ACGTGTGGCGCAACATCATCCCGCATGTTGCACCGACCCATCGCTGCATTGCTCCAGACCTGATCGGTAT
GGGCAAATCCGACAAACCAGACCTGGGTTATTTCTTCGACGACCACGTCCGCTTCATGGATGCCTTCATC
GAAGCCCTGGGTCTGGAAGAGGTCGTCCTGGTCATTCACGACTGGGGCTCCGCTCTGGGTTTCCACTGGG
CCAAGCGCAATCCAGAGCGCGTCAAAGGTATTGCATTTATGGAGTTCATCCGCCCTATCCCGACCTGGGA
CGAATGGCCAGAATTTGCCCGCGAGACCTTCCAGGCCTTCCGCACCACCGACGTCGGCCGCAAGCTGATC
ATCGATCAGAACGTTTTTATCGAGGGTACGCTGCCGATGGGTGTCGTCCGCCCGCTGACTGAAGTCGAGA
TGGACCATTACCGCGAGCCGTTCCTGAATCCTGTTGACCGCGAGCCACTGTGGCGCTTCCCAAACGAGCT
GCCAATCGCCGGTGAGCCAGCGAACATCGTCGCGCTGGTCGAAGAATACATGGACTGGCTGCACCAGTCC
CCTGTCCCGAAGCTGCTGTTCTGGGGCACCCCAGGCGTTCTGATCCCACCGGCCGAAGCCGCTCGCCTGG
CCAAAAGCCTGCCTAACTGCAAGGCTGTGGACATCGGCCCGGGTCTGAATCTGCTGCAAGAAGACAACCC
GGACCTGATCGGCAGCGAGATCGCGCGCTGGCTGTCTACTCTGGAGATTTCCGGTTAATGAATCGATAGA
TCCTAATCAACCTCTGGATTACAAAATTTGTGAAAGATTGACTGGTATTCTTAACTATGTTGCTCCTTTT
ACGCTATGTGGATACGCTGCTTTAATGCCTTTGTATCATGCTATTGCTTCCCGTATGGCTTTCATTTTCT
CCTCCTTGTATAAATCCTGGTTGCTGTCTCTTTATGAGGAGTTGTGGCCCGTTGTCAGGCAACGTGGCGT
GGTGTGCACTGTGTTTGCTGACGCAACCCCCACTGGTTGGGGCATTGCCACCACCTGTCAGCTCCTTTCC
GGGACTTTCGCTTTCCCCCTCCCTATTGCCACGGCGGAACTCATCGCCGCCTGCCTTGCCCGCTGCTGGA
CAGGGGCTCGGCTGTTGGGCACTGACAATTCCGTGGTGTTGTCGGGGAAATCATCGTCCTTTCCTTGGCT
GCTCGCCTGTGTTGCCACCTGGATTCTGCGCGGGACGTCCTTCTGCTACGTCCCTTCGGCCCTCAATCCA
GCGGACCTTCCTTCCCGCGGCCTGCTGCCGGCTCTGCGGCCTCTTCCGCGTCTTCGCCTTCGCCCTCAGA
CGAGTCGGATCTCCCTTTGGGCCGCCTCCCCGCCTGAGATCCTTTAAGACCAATGACTTACAAGGCAGCT
GTAGATCTTAGCCACTTTTTAAAAGAAAAGGGGGGACTGGAAGGGCTAATTCACTCCCAACGAAGACAAG
ATCTGCTTTTTGCTTGTACTGGGTCTCTCTGGTTAGACCAGATCTGAGCCTGGGAGCTCTCTGGCTAACT
AGGGAACCCACTGCTTAAGCCTCAATAAAGCTTGCCTTGAGTGCTTCAAGTAGTGTGTGCCCGTCTGTTG
TGTGACTCTGGTAACTAGAGATCCCTCAGACCCTTTTAGTCAGTGTGGAAAATCTCTAGCAGTAGTAGTT
CATGTCATCTTATTATTCAGTATTTATAACTTGCAAAGAAATGAATATCAGAGAGTGAGAGGCCCGGGTT
AATTAAGGAAAGGGCTAGATCATTCTTGAAGACGAAAGGGCCTCGTGATACGCCTATTTTTATAGGTTAA
TGTCATGATAATAATGGTTTCTTAGACGTCAGGTGGCACTTTTCGGGGAAATGTGCGCGGAACCCCTATT
TGTTTATTTTTCTAAATACATTCAAATATGTATCCGCTCATGAGACAATAACCCTGATAAATGCTTCAAT
AATATTGAAAAAGGAAGAGTATGAGTATTCAACATTTCCGTGTCGCCCTTATTCCCTTTTTTGCGGCATT
TTGCCTTCCTGTTTTTGCTCACCCAGAAACGCTGGTGAAAGTAAAAGATGCTGAAGATCAGTTGGGTGCA
CGAGTGGGTTACATCGAACTGGATCTCAACAGCGGTAAGATCCTTGAGAGTTTTCGCCCCGAAGAACGTT
TTCCAATGATGAGCACTTTTAAAGTTCTGCTATGTGGCGCGGTATTATCCCGTGTTGACGCCGGGCAAGA
GCAACTCGGTCGCCGCATACACTATTCTCAGAATGACTTGGTTGAGTACTCACCAGTCACAGAAAAGCAT
CTTACGGATGGCATGACAGTAAGAGAATTATGCAGTGCTGCCATAACCATGAGTGATAACACTGCGGCCA
ACTTACTTCTGACAACGATCGGAGGACCGAAGGAGCTAACCGCTTTTTTGCACAACATGGGGGATCATGT
AACTCGCCTTGATCGTTGGGAACCGGAGCTGAATGAAGCCATACCAAACGACGAGCGTGACACCACGATG
CCTGTAGCAATGGCAACAACGTTGCGCAAACTATTAACTGGCGAACTACTTACTCTAGCTTCCCGGCAAC
AATTAATAGACTGGATGGAGGCGGATAAAGTTGCAGGACCACTTCTGCGCTCGGCCCTTCCGGCTGGCTG
GTTTATTGCTGATAAATCTGGAGCCGGTGAGCGTGGGTCTCGCGGTATCATTGCAGCACTGGGGCCAGAT
GGTAAGCCCTCCCGTATCGTAGTTATCTACACGACGGGGAGTCAGGCAACTATGGATGAACGAAATAGAC
AGATCGCTGAGATAGGTGCCTCACTGATTAAGCATTGGTAACTGTCAGACCAAGTTTACTCATATATACT
TTAGATTGATTTAAAACTTCATTTTTAATTTAAAAGGATCTAGGTGAAGATCCTTTTTGATAATCTCATG
ACCAAAATCCCTTAACGTGAGTTTTCGTTCCACTGAGCGTCAGACCCCGTAGAAAAGATCAAAGGATCTT
CTTGAGATCCTTTTTTTCTGCGCGTAATCTGCTGCTTGCAAACAAAAAAACCACCGCTACCAGCGGTGGT
TTGTTTGCCGGATCAAGAGCTACCAACTCTTTTTCCGAAGGTAACTGGCTTCAGCAGAGCGCAGATACCA
AATACTGTTCTTCTAGTGTAGCCGTAGTTAGGCCACCACTTCAAGAACTCTGTAGCACCGCCTACATACC
TCGCTCTGCTAATCCTGTTACCAGTGGCTGCTGCCAGTGGCGATAAGTCGTGTCTTACCGGGTTGGACTC
AAGACGATAGTTACCGGATAAGGCGCAGCGGTCGGGCTGAACGGGGGGTTCGTGCACACAGCCCAGCTTG
GAGCGAACGACCTACACCGAACTGAGATACCTACAGCGTGAGCTATGAGAAAGCGCCACGCTTCCCGAAG
GGAGAAAGGCGGACAGGTATCCGGTAAGCGGCAGGGTCGGAACAGGAGAGCGCACGAGGGAGCTTCCAGG
GGGAAACGCCTGGTATCTTTATAGTCCTGTCGGGTTTCGCCACCTCTGACTTGAGCGTCGATTTTTGTGA
TGCTCGTCAGGGGGGCGGAGCCTATGGAAAAACGCCAGCAACGCGGCCTTTTTACGGTTCCTGGCCTTTT
GCTGGCCTTTTGCTCACATGTTCTTTCCTGCGTTATCCCCTGATTCTGTGGATAACCGTATTACCGCCTT
TGAGTGAGCTGATACCGCTCGCCGCAGCCGAACGACCGAGCGCAGCGAGTCAGTGAGCGAGGAAGCGGAA
GAGCGCCCAATACGCAAACCGCCTCTCCCCGCGCGTTGGCCGATTCATTAATGCAGCAAGCTCATGGCTG
ACTAATTTTTTTTATTTATGCAGAGGCCGAGGCCGCCTCGGCCTCTGAGCTATTCCAGAAGTAGTGAGGA
GGCTTTTTTGGAGGCCTAGGCTTTTGCAAAAAGCTCCCCGTGGCACGACAGGTTTCCCGACTGGAAAGCG
GGCAGTGAGCGCAACGCAATTAATGTGAGTTAGCTCACTCATTAGGCACCCCAGGCTTTACACTTTATGC
TTCCGGCTCGTATGTTGTGTGGAATTGTGAGCGGATAACAATTTCACACAGGAAACAGCTATGACATGAT
TACGAATTTCACAAATAAAGCATTTTTTTCACTGCATTCTAGTTGTGGTTTGTCCAAACTCATCAATGTA
TCTTATCATGTCTGGATCAACTGGATAACTCAAGCTAACCAAAATCATCCCAAACTTCCCACCCCATACC
CTATTACCACTGCCAATTACCTGTGGTTTCATTTACTCTAAACCTGTGATTCCTCTGAATTATTTTCATT
TTAAAGAAATTGTATTTGTTAAATATGTACTACAAACTTAGTAGTTG
Features (pLannotate 1.2.2; 25 found; start..end, strand, type, name):
    375..632     +  LTR            5' LTR (truncated): truncated 5' long terminal repeat (LTR) from HIV-1
    679..804     +  misc_feature   HIV-1 Ψ: packaging signal of human immunodeficiency virus type 1
    788..1126    +  CDS            HIV-1 gag (fragment): gag protein from human immunodeficiency virus 1; gag
   1301..1534    +  misc_feature   RRE: The Rev response element (RRE) of HIV-1 allows for Rev-dependent mRNA export from the nucleus to the cytoplasm.
   1911..2011    +  CDS            Rev (fragment): human immunodeficiency virus 1 (HIV-1) Rev protein; rev; enhances nuclear export of unspliced and incompletely spliced viral mRNAs
   2056..2173    +  misc_feature   cPPT/CTS: central polypurine tract and central termination sequence of HIV-1
   2216..2614    +  promoter       UbC promoter: human ubiquitin C promoter
   2724..2922    +  CDS            MS2 (fragment): bacteriophage MS2 coat protein binds to a specific stem-loop structure in the viral RNA (Peabody, 1993)
   2928..3071    +  CDS            MS2 (fragment): bacteriophage MS2 coat protein binds to a specific stem-loop structure in the viral RNA (Peabody, 1993)
   3075..3425    +  CDS            CAPSD_BPMS2 (fragment): Experimental evidence at protein level: Swiss-Prot protein existence level 1. Acts as a translational repressor of viral replicase synthesis late in infection. This latter function is the result of capsid protein interaction with an RNA hairpin which contains the replicase ribosome-binding site. From Escherichia phage MS2 (Bacteriophage MS2).
   3441..4324    +  CDS            HaloTag® (fragment): modified bacterial dehalogenase that forms covalent bonds with chloroalkane derivatives
   4345..4933    +  misc_feature   WPRE: woodchuck hepatitis virus posttranscriptional regulatory element
   4941..5006    +  CDS            nef (fragment): NEF_HV1Z2 - Experimental evidence at protein level: Swiss-Prot protein existence level 1. Extracellular Nef protein targets CD4(+) T-lymphocytes for apoptosis by interacting with CXCR4 surface receptors. From Human immunodeficiency virus type 1 group M subtype D (isolate Z2/CDC-Z34) (HIV-1).
   5008..5241    +  LTR            3' LTR (ΔU3): self-inactivating 3' long terminal repeat (LTR) from HIV-1
   5446..5550    +  promoter       AmpR promoter: bla
   5551..6411    +  CDS            AmpR: β-lactamase; bla; confers resistance to ampicillin, carbenicillin, and related antibiotics
   6582..7170    +  rep_origin     ori: high-copy-number ColE1/pMB1/pBR322/pUC origin of replication
   7353..7407    +  CDS            lacI (fragment): lac repressor; lacI; The lac repressor binds to the lac operator to inhibit transcription in E. coli. This inhibition can be relieved by adding lactose or isopropyl-β-D-thiogalactopyranoside (IPTG).
   7413..7506    +  rep_origin     SV40 ori (fragment): SV40 origin of replication
   7531..7568    +  CDS            lacI (fragment): lac repressor; lacI; The lac repressor binds to the lac operator to inhibit transcription in E. coli. This inhibition can be relieved by adding lactose or isopropyl-β-D-thiogalactopyranoside (IPTG).
   7581..7602    +  protein_bind   CAP binding site: CAP binding activates transcription in the presence of cAMP. E. coli catabolite activator protein
   7617..7647    +  promoter       lac promoter: promoter for the E. coli lac operon
   7655..7671    +  protein_bind   lac operator: The lac repressor binds to the lac operator to inhibit transcription in E. coli. This inhibition can be relieved by adding lactose or isopropyl-β-D-thiogalactopyranoside (IPTG). lac repressor encoded by lacI
   7705..7788    +  polyA_signal   SV40 poly(A) signal (fragment): SV40 polyadenylation signal
   7955..327     +  CDS            nef (fragment) (across the origin): NEF_HV1BR - Experimental evidence at protein level: Swiss-Prot protein existence level 1. Extracellular Nef protein targets CD4(+) T-lymphocytes for apoptosis by interacting with CXCR4 surface receptors (PubMed:14990729). From Human immunodeficiency virus type 1 group M subtype B (isolate BRU/LAI) (HIV-1).
