[The description below was written by a language model from this plasmid's Addgene catalogue record and pLannotate feature annotations shown in this document.]
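Description:
phage UbiC NLS HA stdMCP Halo is a self-inactivating HIV-1-based lentiviral transfer vector built on the pHAGE-UbiC backbone for expression in mammalian cells. In bacteria it is maintained through a high-copy ColE1/pUC-type origin and selected with ampicillin via the β-lactamase gene. The annotated sequence of about 8 kb carries the usual lentiviral cis elements: a truncated 5' LTR, the Ψ packaging signal with an adjoining gag fragment, the Rev response element for Rev-dependent nuclear export of the genomic RNA, the cPPT/CTS that aids nuclear import of the reverse-transcribed genome, and a ΔU3 3' LTR that disables LTR promoter activity after integration. Small lac, SV40 and nef fragments in the table appear to be backbone remnants. No mammalian selection marker is annotated.

The payload is a synthetic 1.7 kb open reading frame driven by the human ubiquitin C promoter and followed by a WPRE, which enhances transcript stability and expression. It encodes an N-terminal nuclear localisation signal, an HA epitope (indicated by the plasmid name, though not annotated separately), two copies of the bacteriophage MS2 coat protein joined as a single-chain tandem dimer, and a C-terminal HaloTag. The two coat protein copies use synonymous codons, so they encode the same protein with divergent nucleotide sequences, a design generally intended to limit recombination between repeats during cloning and lentiviral reverse transcription. The coat protein binds MS2 stem-loops engineered into reporter transcripts, and the HaloTag covalently captures chloroalkane-linked fluorescent ligands. The NLS would be expected to draw unbound protein into the nucleus, lowering cytoplasmic background. The construct is used to label reporter mRNAs, and the associated study applied single-molecule imaging to mRNA turnover in single cells.
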