Addgene plasmid #104098: phage UbiC NLS HA stdMCP Halo
Purpose: Lentiviral vector expressing synonymous tandem MS2 coat protein fused to Halo. Used to label reporter mRNAs.
Depositing lab: Jeffrey Chao. Depositing organization: Friedrich Miescher Institute for Biomedical Research. Publication: The Dynamics of mRNA Turnover Revealed by Single-Molecule Imaging in Single Cells. Horvathova I, Voigt F, Kotrys AV, Zhan Y, Artus-Revel CG, Eglinger J, Stadler MB, Giorgetti L, Chao JA. Mol Cell. 2017 Nov 2;68(3):615-625.e9. doi: 10.1016/j.molcel.2017.09.030. Epub 2017 Oct 19. PubMed 29056324.
Backbone
  Vector backbone: pHAGE-UbiC
  Vector type: Mammalian Expression, Lentiviral
Growth in bacteria
  Bacterial resistance: Ampicillin, 100 μg/mL
  Growth temperature: 37°C
  Growth strain: NEB Stable
  Copy number: High Copy
Gene/Insert
  Gene/Insert name: stdMCP-Halo
  Species: Synthetic
  Insert size (bp): 1701
  Tag / fusion protein: N-terminal NLS; Two synonymous copies of the MS2 coat protein; C-terminal Halo-tag
  Cloning method: Unknown
  Sequencing primers: 5′ GTGTGGCACAGCTAGTTCC
Terms and licenses: Academic/Nonprofit Terms; Industry Terms: Not Available to Industry
How to cite: phage UbiC NLS HA stdMCP Halo was a gift from Jeffrey Chao (Addgene plasmid # 104098 ; http://n2t.net/addgene:104098 ; RRID:Addgene_104098)
